Addgene plasmid #192507: lentiGuideFB-Puro-B
Purpose: For cloning of sgRNAs compatible with PspCas9. Contains a 5' direct repeat and a unique sgRNA scaffold variant with a capture sequence. Cloning guide RNAs using BsmBI.
Depositing lab: Neville Sanjana. Depositing organization: New York Genome Center. Publication: Efficient combinatorial targeting of RNA transcripts in single cells with Cas13 RNA Perturb-seq. Wessels HH, Mendez-Mancilla A, Hao Y, Papalexi E, Mauck WM 3rd, Lu L, Morris JA, Mimitou EP, Smibert P, Sanjana NE, Satija R. Nat Methods. 2023 Jan;20(1):86-94. doi: 10.1038/s41592-022-01705-x. Epub 2022 Dec 22. PubMed 36550277.
Backbone
  Vector backbone: lentiCRISPRv2
  Vector type: Lentiviral
  Selectable markers: Puromycin
Growth in bacteria
  Bacterial resistance: Ampicillin, 100 μg/mL
  Growth temperature: 37°C
  Growth strain: NEB Stable
  Copy number: High Copy
Gene/Insert
  Gene/Insert name: bU6-sgRNACR2-CS-BsmBI-EFS-Puro-WPRE
  Species: H. sapiens (human), B. taurus (bovine), Synthetic
  Promoter: bU6
  Cloning method: Gibson Cloning
  Sequencing primers: 5′ cagcagagatccagtttggt; 3′ gcattaaagcagcgtatccac
Terms and licenses: Academic/Nonprofit Terms; Industry Terms: Not Available to Industry
Depositor comments: Please visit for https://www.biorxiv.org/content/10.1101/2022.02.02.478894v1 bioRxiv preprint.
How to cite: lentiGuideFB-Puro-B was a gift from Neville Sanjana (Addgene plasmid # 192507 ; http://n2t.net/addgene:192507 ; RRID:Addgene_192507)
