[The description below was written by a language model from this plasmid's Addgene catalogue record and pLannotate feature annotations shown in this document.]
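Description:
lentiGuideFB-Puro-B is a third-generation-style, self-inactivating HIV-1 lentiviral guide RNA cloning vector derived from lentiCRISPRv2. It is propagated in E. coli as a high-copy plasmid through a ColE1/pUC-type origin with ampicillin selection (AmpR). The backbone also carries an f1 origin and an SV40/EM7-driven BleoR cassette outside the viral genome. The packaged region is framed by a CMV enhancer/promoter-driven truncated 5' LTR and a ΔU3 3' LTR followed by a bGH polyadenylation signal. It contains the usual cis elements for vector production and transduction: the Ψ packaging signal with a gag fragment, the RRE for Rev-dependent export of the genomic RNA, and the cPPT/CTS.

The payload, recorded as bU6-sgRNACR2-CS-BsmBI-EFS-Puro-WPRE, is a bovine U6 (Pol III) promoter driving a guide RNA cassette into which spacers are inserted using BsmBI. According to the record, this cassette includes a 5' direct repeat and a unique sgRNA scaffold variant carrying a capture sequence, and is described as compatible with "PspCas9". The automated annotation does not call the bU6 promoter. It recognises only a short fragment of the S. pyogenes Cas9 tracrRNA in this region, consistent with a modified scaffold. Downstream, the EF-1α core (EFS) promoter expresses puromycin N-acetyltransferase for selection of transduced mammalian cells, with a WPRE to enhance transcript expression. No Cas nuclease is annotated, so the effector presumably has to be supplied separately. The associated publication concerns combinatorial perturbation with single-cell readout (Cas13 RNA Perturb-seq), and the capture sequence suggests use for direct detection of guide RNAs in single-cell sequencing screens. The "-B" in the name suggests it may be one of a set of variants, though the record does not say so.
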