Features (pLannotate 1.2.2; 31 found; start..end, strand, type, name):
    113..217     -  promoter       AmpR promoter: bla
    276..328     -  misc_feature   bom (fragment): basis of mobility region from pBR322
    483..862     +  enhancer       CMV enhancer: human cytomegalovirus immediate early enhancer
    863..1062    +  promoter       CMV promoter: human cytomegalovirus (CMV) immediate early promoter
   1080..1260    +  LTR            5' LTR (truncated): truncated 5' long terminal repeat (LTR) from HIV-1
   1307..1432    +  misc_feature   HIV-1 Ψ: packaging signal of human immunodeficiency virus type 1
   1416..1779    +  CDS            HIV-1 gag (fragment): gag protein from human immunodeficiency virus 1; gag
   1925..2158    +  misc_feature   RRE: The Rev response element (RRE) of HIV-1 allows for Rev-dependent mRNA export from the nucleus to the cytoplasm.
   2535..2635    +  CDS            Rev (fragment): human immunodeficiency virus 1 (HIV-1) Rev protein; rev; enhances nuclear export of unspliced and incompletely spliced viral mRNAs
   2685..2802    +  misc_feature   cPPT/CTS: central polypurine tract and central termination sequence of HIV-1
   3431..3460    +  misc_RNA       tracrRNA (fragment): trans-activating CRISPR RNA for the Streptococcus pyogenes CRISPR/Cas9 system
   3555..3573    +  CDS            small t antigen (fragment): SV40 (simian virus 40) small t antigen
   3599..3810    +  promoter       EF-1α core promoter: core promoter for human elongation factor EF-1α
   3826..4425    +  CDS            PuroR (fragment): puromycin N-acetyltransferase; pac from Streptomyces; confers resistance to puromycin
   4441..5029    +  misc_feature   WPRE: woodchuck hepatitis virus posttranscriptional regulatory element
   5080..5099    +  misc_feature   cPPT/CTS (fragment): central polypurine tract and central termination sequence of HIV-1
   5101..5334    +  LTR            3' LTR (ΔU3): self-inactivating 3' long terminal repeat (LTR) from HIV-1
   5366..5590    +  polyA_signal   bGH poly(A) signal: bovine growth hormone polyadenylation signal
   5594..5615    +  promoter       SV40 promoter (fragment): SV40 enhancer and early promoter
   5636..6064    +  rep_origin     f1 ori (sequence partly withheld): f1 bacteriophage origin of replication; arrow indicates direction of (+) strand synthesis
   6078..6407    +  promoter       SV40 promoter: SV40 enhancer and early promoter
   6455..6502    +  promoter       EM7 promoter: synthetic bacterial promoter&nbsp
   6521..6895    +  CDS            BleoR: antibiotic-binding protein; Sh ble from Streptoalloteichus hindustanus; confers resistance to bleomycin, phleomycin, and Zeocin™
   6905..7030    +  CDS            ble (fragment): BLE_KLEPN - Experimental evidence at protein level: Swiss-Prot protein existence level 1. Binding protein with a strong affinity to the bleomycin family of antibiotics. Binds to CL990; an antimitotic-antibiotic compound. From Klebsiella pneumoniae.
   7025..7146    +  polyA_signal   SV40 poly(A) signal: SV40 polyadenylation signal
   7219..7235    -  protein_bind   lac operator: The lac repressor binds to the lac operator to inhibit transcription in E. coli. This inhibition can be relieved by adding lactose or isopropyl-β-D-thiogalactopyranoside (IPTG). lac repressor encoded by lacI
   7243..7273    -  promoter       lac promoter: promoter for the E. coli lac operon
   7288..7309    -  protein_bind   CAP binding site: CAP binding activates transcription in the presence of cAMP. E. coli catabolite activator protein
   7322..7414    -  CDS            lacI (fragment): lac repressor; lacI; The lac repressor binds to the lac operator to inhibit transcription in E. coli. This inhibition can be relieved by adding lactose or isopropyl-β-D-thiogalactopyranoside (IPTG).
   7597..8185    -  rep_origin     ori: high-copy-number ColE1/pMB1/pBR322/pUC origin of replication
   8356..112     -  CDS            AmpR (across the origin): β-lactamase; bla; confers resistance to ampicillin, carbenicillin, and related antibiotics
>Addgene plasmid #192507 | lentiGuideFB-Puro-B | addgene full sequence | sequence record 375157 | Addgene NGS Result
ACTGATCTTCAGCATCTTTTACTTTCACCAGCGTTTCTGGGTGAGCAAAAACAGGAAGGCAAAATGCCGC
AAAAAAGGGAATAAGGGCGACACGGAAATGTTGAATACTCATACTCTTCCTTTTTCAATATTATTGAAGC
ATTTATCAGGGTTATTGTCTCATGAGCGGATACATATTTGAATGTATTTAGAAAAATAAACAAATAGGGG
TTCCGCGCACATTTCCCCGAAAAGTGCCACCTGACGTCGACGGATCGGGAGATCTCCCGATCCCCTATGG
TGCACTCTCAGTACAATCTGCTCTGATGCCGCATAGTTAAGCCAGTATCTGCTCCCTGCTTGTGTGTTGG
AGGTCGCTGAGTAGTGCGCGAGCAAAATTTAAGCTACAACAAGGCAAGGCTTGACCGACAATTGCATGAA
GAATCTGCTTAGGGTTAGGCGTTTTGCGCTGCTTCGCGATGTACGGGCCAGATATACGCGTTGACATTGA
TTATTGACTAGTTATTAATAGTAATCAATTACGGGGTCATTAGTTCATAGCCCATATATGGAGTTCCGCG
TTACATAACTTACGGTAAATGGCCCGCCTGGCTGACCGCCCAACGACCCCCGCCCATTGACGTCAATAAT
GACGTATGTTCCCATAGTAACGCCAATAGGGACTTTCCATTGACGTCAATGGGTGGAGTATTTACGGTAA
ACTGCCCACTTGGCAGTACATCAAGTGTATCATATGCCAAGTACGCCCCCTATTGACGTCAATGACGGTA
AATGGCCCGCCTGGCATTATGCCCAGTACATGACCTTATGGGACTTTCCTACTTGGCAGTACATCTACGT
ATTAGTCATCGCTATTACCATGGTGATGCGGTTTTGGCAGTACATCAATGGGCGTGGATAGCGGTTTGAC
TCACGGGGATTTCCAAGTCTCCACCCCATTGACGTCAATGGGAGTTTGTTTTGGCACCAAAATCAACGGG
ACTTTCCAAAATGTCGTAACAACTCCGCCCCATTGACGCAAATGGGCGGTAGGCGTGTACGGTGGGAGGT
CTATATAAGCAGCGCGTTTTGCCTGTACTGGGTCTCTCTGGTTAGACCAGATCTGAGCCTGGGAGCTCTC
TGGCTAACTAGGGAACCCACTGCTTAAGCCTCAATAAAGCTTGCCTTGAGTGCTTCAAGTAGTGTGTGCC
CGTCTGTTGTGTGACTCTGGTAACTAGAGATCCCTCAGACCCTTTTAGTCAGTGTGGAAAATCTCTAGCA
GTGGCGCCCGAACAGGGACTTGAAAGCGAAAGGGAAACCAGAGGAGCTCTCTCGACGCAGGACTCGGCTT
GCTGAAGCGCGCACGGCAAGAGGCGAGGGGCGGCGACTGGTGAGTACGCCAAAAATTTTGACTAGCGGAG
GCTAGAAGGAGAGAGATGGGTGCGAGAGCGTCAGTATTAAGCGGGGGAGAATTAGATCGCGATGGGAAAA
AATTCGGTTAAGGCCAGGGGGAAAGAAAAAATATAAATTAAAACATATAGTATGGGCAAGCAGGGAGCTA
GAACGATTCGCAGTTAATCCTGGCCTGTTAGAAACATCAGAAGGCTGTAGACAAATACTGGGACAGCTAC
AACCATCCCTTCAGACAGGATCAGAAGAACTTAGATCATTATATAATACAGTAGCAACCCTCTATTGTGT
GCATCAAAGGATAGAGATAAAAGACACCAAGGAAGCTTTAGACAAGATAGAGGAAGAGCAAAACAAAAGT
AAGACCACCGCACAGCAAGCGGCCGCTGATCTTCAGACCTGGAGGAGGAGATATGAGGGACAATTGGAGA
AGTGAATTATATAAATATAAAGTAGTAAAAATTGAACCATTAGGAGTAGCACCCACCAAGGCAAAGAGAA
GAGTGGTGCAGAGAGAAAAAAGAGCAGTGGGAATAGGAGCTTTGTTCCTTGGGTTCTTGGGAGCAGCAGG
AAGCACTATGGGCGCAGCGTCAATGACGCTGACGGTACAGGCCAGACAATTATTGTCTGGTATAGTGCAG
CAGCAGAACAATTTGCTGAGGGCTATTGAGGCGCAACAGCATCTGTTGCAACTCACAGTCTGGGGCATCA
AGCAGCTCCAGGCAAGAATCCTGGCTGTGGAAAGATACCTAAAGGATCAACAGCTCCTGGGGATTTGGGG
TTGCTCTGGAAAACTCATTTGCACCACTGCTGTGCCTTGGAATGCTAGTTGGAGTAATAAATCTCTGGAA
CAGATTTGGAATCACACGACCTGGATGGAGTGGGACAGAGAAATTAACAATTACACAAGCTTAATACACT
CCTTAATTGAAGAATCGCAAAACCAGCAAGAAAAGAATGAACAAGAATTATTGGAATTAGATAAATGGGC
AAGTTTGTGGAATTGGTTTAACATAACAAATTGGCTGTGGTATATAAAATTATTCATAATGATAGTAGGA
GGCTTGGTAGGTTTAAGAATAGTTTTTGCTGTACTTTCTATAGTGAATAGAGTTAGGCAGGGATATTCAC
CATTATCGTTTCAGACCCACCTCCCAACCCCGAGGGGACCCGACAGGCCCGAAGGAATAGAAGAAGAAGG
TGGAGAGAGAGACAGAGACAGATCCATTCGATTAGTGAACGGATCGGCACTGCGTGCGCCAATTCTGCAG
ACAAATGGCAGTATTCATCCACAATTTTAAAAGAAAAGGGGGGATTGGGGGGTACAGTGCAGGGGAAAGA
ATAGTAGACATAATAGCAACAGACATACAAACTAAAGAATTACAAAAACAAATTACAAAAATTCAAAATT
TTCGGGTTTATTACAGGGACAGCAGAGATCCAGTTTGGTTAATTAACTCGAGGTACCCGTGACCGAGCTT
GTCTGCCCGCGCAGTCCACTAGACAGACGCGCAGAGGTCGGGCGGGCCTAGGGCCAATTTCCCATGGTTC
CCTTCATTTGCATATATGATGTAATAAGGTTATGGAGACTATTAAACTTAGCCCTAATCAAACTATATGA
TGATAATGTGTGTGGTACAAAAGGTCATAACTTATTATATACTTTGAAACTTAAAAAAGGGTTACAGTTT
AGTCACCATAACTGTAAAATTTTTTCTATTCTTAGCTTTATATAGTTCTTGAGAGGCCATGTTTATGGCA
CCGGAGACGGTTGTAAATGAGCACACAAAATACACATGCTAAAATATTATATTCTATGACCTTTATAAAA
TCAACCAAAATCTTCTTTTTAATAACTTTAGTATCAATAATTAGAATTTTTATGTTCCTTTTTGCAAACT
TTTAATAAAAATGAGCAAAATAAAAAAACGCTAGTAAATTTAGTTCCTGTTCCATTAACTGCGCTAAAAA
TAATTTTTAAATCTTTTTTAGCTTCTTGCTCTTTTTTGTACGTCTCTGTTTGAGAGCTAAGCAGAAAGCT
GCATAGCAAGTTCAAATAAGGCTAGTCCGTACACAACTTGGCCGCTTTAAGGCCGGTCCTAGCAAGGCCA
AGTGGCAGCCGAGTCGGCTGCTTTTTTTAAGCTTGGCGGGATCCGGTACGCTAGCTAGGTCTTGAAAGGA
GTGGGAATTGACTCCGGTGCCCGTCAGTGGGCAGAGCGCACATCGCCCACAGTCCCCGAGAAGTTGGGGG
GAGGGGTCGGCAATTGATCCGGTGCCTAGAGAAGGTGGCGCGGGGTAAACTGGGAAAGTGATGTCGTGTA
CTGGCTCCGCCTTTTTCCCGAGGGTGGGGGAGAACCGTATATAAGTGCAGTAGTCGCCGTGAACGTTCTT
TTTCGCAACGGGTTTGCCGCCAGAACACAGGACCGGTTCTAGAGCATGACCGAGTACAAGCCCACGGTGC
GCCTCGCCACCCGCGACGACGTCCCCAGGGCCGTACGCACCCTCGCCGCCGCGTTCGCCGACTACCCCGC
CACGCGCCACACCGTCGATCCGGACCGCCACATCGAGCGGGTCACCGAGCTGCAAGAACTCTTCCTCACG
CGCGTCGGGCTCGACATCGGCAAGGTGTGGGTCGCGGACGACGGCGCCGCGGTGGCGGTCTGGACCACGC
CGGAGAGCGTCGAAGCGGGGGCGGTGTTCGCCGAGATCGGCCCGCGCATGGCCGAGTTGAGCGGTTCCCG
GCTGGCCGCGCAGCAACAGATGGAAGGCCTCCTGGCGCCGCACCGGCCCAAGGAGCCCGCGTGGTTCCTG
GCCACCGTCGGAGTCTCGCCCGACCACCAGGGCAAGGGTCTGGGCAGCGCCGTCGTGCTCCCCGGAGTGG
AGGCGGCCGAGCGCGCCGGGGTGCCCGCCTTCCTGGAGACCTCCGCGCCCCGCAACCTCCCCTTCTACGA
GCGGCTCGGCTTCACCGTCACCGCCGACGTCGAGGTGCCCGAAGGACCGCGCACCTGGTGCATGACCCGC
AAGCCCGGTGCCTGAACGCGTTAAGTCGACAATCAACCTCTGGATTACAAAATTTGTGAAAGATTGACTG
GTATTCTTAACTATGTTGCTCCTTTTACGCTATGTGGATACGCTGCTTTAATGCCTTTGTATCATGCTAT
TGCTTCCCGTATGGCTTTCATTTTCTCCTCCTTGTATAAATCCTGGTTGCTGTCTCTTTATGAGGAGTTG
TGGCCCGTTGTCAGGCAACGTGGCGTGGTGTGCACTGTGTTTGCTGACGCAACCCCCACTGGTTGGGGCA
TTGCCACCACCTGTCAGCTCCTTTCCGGGACTTTCGCTTTCCCCCTCCCTATTGCCACGGCGGAACTCAT
CGCCGCCTGCCTTGCCCGCTGCTGGACAGGGGCTCGGCTGTTGGGCACTGACAATTCCGTGGTGTTGTCG
GGGAAATCATCGTCCTTTCCTTGGCTGCTCGCCTGTGTTGCCACCTGGATTCTGCGCGGGACGTCCTTCT
GCTACGTCCCTTCGGCCCTCAATCCAGCGGACCTTCCTTCCCGCGGCCTGCTGCCGGCTCTGCGGCCTCT
TCCGCGTCTTCGCCTTCGCCCTCAGACGAGTCGGATCTCCCTTTGGGCCGCCTCCCCGCGTCGACTTTAA
GACCAATGACTTACAAGGCAGCTGTAGATCTTAGCCACTTTTTAAAAGAAAAGGGGGGACTGGAAGGGCT
AATTCACTCCCAACGAAGACAAGATCTGCTTTTTGCTTGTACTGGGTCTCTCTGGTTAGACCAGATCTGA
GCCTGGGAGCTCTCTGGCTAACTAGGGAACCCACTGCTTAAGCCTCAATAAAGCTTGCCTTGAGTGCTTC
AAGTAGTGTGTGCCCGTCTGTTGTGTGACTCTGGTAACTAGAGATCCCTCAGACCCTTTTAGTCAGTGTG
GAAAATCTCTAGCAGGGCCCGTTTAAACCCGCTGATCAGCCTCGACTGTGCCTTCTAGTTGCCAGCCATC
TGTTGTTTGCCCCTCCCCCGTGCCTTCCTTGACCCTGGAAGGTGCCACTCCCACTGTCCTTTCCTAATAA
AATGAGGAAATTGCATCGCATTGTCTGAGTAGGTGTCATTCTATTCTGGGGGGTGGGGTGGGGCAGGACA
GCAAGGGGGAGGATTGGGAAGACAATAGCAGGCATGCTGGGGATGCGGTGGGCTCTATGGCTTCTGAGGC
GGAAAGAACCAGCTGGGGCTCTAGGGGGTATCCCC
[124 nt withheld, positions 5636-5759]
C
[91 nt withheld, positions 5761-5851]
A
[49 nt withheld, positions 5853-5901]
CCTTTGACGTTGGAGTCCACGTTCTTT
[37 nt withheld, positions 5929-5965]
ACCCTATCTCGGTCTATTCTTTTGATTTATAAGGGATTTTGCCGATTTCGGCCTATTGGTTAAAAAATGA
GCTGATTTAACAAAAATTTAACGCGAATTAATTCTGTGGAATGTGTGTCAGTTAGGGTGTGGAAAGTCCC
CAGGCTCCCCAGCAGGCAGAAGTATGCAAAGCATGCATCTCAATTAGTCAGCAACCAGGTGTGGAAAGTC
CCCAGGCTCCCCAGCAGGCAGAAGTATGCAAAGCATGCATCTCAATTAGTCAGCAACCATAGTCCCGCCC
CTAACTCCGCCCATCCCGCCCCTAACTCCGCCCAGTTCCGCCCATTCTCCGCCCCATGGCTGACTAATTT
TTTTTATTTATGCAGAGGCCGAGGCCGCCTCTGCCTCTGAGCTATTCCAGAAGTAGTGAGGAGGCTTTTT
TGGAGGCCTAGGCTTTTGCAAAAAGCTCCCGGGAGCTTGTATATCCATTTTCGGATCTGATCAGCACGTG
TTGACAATTAATCATCGGCATAGTATATCGGCATAGTATAATACGACAAGGTGAGGAACTAAACCATGGC
CAAGTTGACCAGTGCCGTTCCGGTGCTCACCGCGCGCGACGTCGCCGGAGCGGTCGAGTTCTGGACCGAC
CGGCTCGGGTTCTCCCGGGACTTCGTGGAGGACGACTTCGCCGGTGTGGTCCGGGACGACGTGACCCTGT
TCATCAGCGCGGTCCAGGACCAGGTGGTGCCGGACAACACCCTGGCCTGGGTGTGGGTGCGCGGCCTGGA
CGAGCTGTACGCCGAGTGGTCGGAGGTCGTGTCCACGAACTTCCGGGACGCCTCCGGGCCGGCCATGACC
GAGATCGGCGAGCAGCCGTGGGGGCGGGAGTTCGCCCTGCGCGACCCGGCCGGCAACTGCGTGCACTTCG
TGGCCGAGGAGCAGGACTGACACGTGCTACGAGATTTCGATTCCACCGCCGCCTTCTATGAAAGGTTGGG
CTTCGGAATCGTTTTCCGGGACGCCGGCTGGATGATCCTCCAGCGCGGGGATCTCATGCTGGAGTTCTTC
GCCCACCCCAACTTGTTTATTGCAGCTTATAATGGTTACAAATAAAGCAATAGCATCACAAATTTCACAA
ATAAAGCATTTTTTTCACTGCATTCTAGTTGTGGTTTGTCCAAACTCATCAATGTATCTTATCATGTCTG
TATACCGTCGACCTCTAGCTAGAGCTTGGCGTAATCATGGTCATAGCTGTTTCCTGTGTGAAATTGTTAT
CCGCTCACAATTCCACACAACATACGAGCCGGAAGCATAAAGTGTAAAGCCTGGGGTGCCTAATGAGTGA
GCTAACTCACATTAATTGCGTTGCGCTCACTGCCCGCTTTCCAGTCGGGAAACCTGTCGTGCCAGCTGCA
TTAATGAATCGGCCAACGCGCGGGGAGAGGCGGTTTGCGTATTGGGCGCTCTTCCGCTTCCTCGCTCACT
GACTCGCTGCGCTCGGTCGTTCGGCTGCGGCGAGCGGTATCAGCTCACTCAAAGGCGGTAATACGGTTAT
CCACAGAATCAGGGGATAACGCAGGAAAGAACATGTGAGCAAAAGGCCAGCAAAAGGCCAGGAACCGTAA
AAAGGCCGCGTTGCTGGCGTTTTTCCATAGGCTCCGCCCCCCTGACGAGCATCACAAAAATCGACGCTCA
AGTCAGAGGTGGCGAAACCCGACAGGACTATAAAGATACCAGGCGTTTCCCCCTGGAAGCTCCCTCGTGC
GCTCTCCTGTTCCGACCCTGCCGCTTACCGGATACCTGTCCGCCTTTCTCCCTTCGGGAAGCGTGGCGCT
TTCTCATAGCTCACGCTGTAGGTATCTCAGTTCGGTGTAGGTCGTTCGCTCCAAGCTGGGCTGTGTGCAC
GAACCCCCCGTTCAGCCCGACCGCTGCGCCTTATCCGGTAACTATCGTCTTGAGTCCAACCCGGTAAGAC
ACGACTTATCGCCACTGGCAGCAGCCACTGGTAACAGGATTAGCAGAGCGAGGTATGTAGGCGGTGCTAC
AGAGTTCTTGAAGTGGTGGCCTAACTACGGCTACACTAGAAGAACAGTATTTGGTATCTGCGCTCTGCTG
AAGCCAGTTACCTTCGGAAAAAGAGTTGGTAGCTCTTGATCCGGCAAACAAACCACCGCTGGTAGCGGTG
GTTTTTTTGTTTGCAAGCAGCAGATTACGCGCAGAAAAAAAGGATCTCAAGAAGATCCTTTGATCTTTTC
TACGGGGTCTGACGCTCAGTGGAACGAAAACTCACGTTAAGGGATTTTGGTCATGAGATTATCAAAAAGG
ATCTTCACCTAGATCCTTTTAAATTAAAAATGAAGTTTTAAATCAATCTAAAGTATATATGAGTAAACTT
GGTCTGACAGTTACCAATGCTTAATCAGTGAGGCACCTATCTCAGCGATCTGTCTATTTCGTTCATCCAT
AGTTGCCTGACTCCCCGTCGTGTAGATAACTACGATACGGGAGGGCTTACCATCTGGCCCCAGTGCTGCA
ATGATACCGCGAGACCCACGCTCACCGGCTCCAGATTTATCAGCAATAAACCAGCCAGCCGGAAGGGCCG
AGCGCAGAAGTGGTCCTGCAACTTTATCCGCCTCCATCCAGTCTATTAATTGTTGCCGGGAAGCTAGAGT
AAGTAGTTCGCCAGTTAATAGTTTGCGCAACGTTGTTGCCATTGCTACAGGCATCGTGGTGTCACGCTCG
TCGTTTGGTATGGCTTCATTCAGCTCCGGTTCCCAACGATCAAGGCGAGTTACATGATCCCCCATGTTGT
GCAAAAAAGCGGTTAGCTCCTTCGGTCCTCCGATCGTTGTCAGAAGTAAGTTGGCCGCAGTGTTATCACT
CATGGTTATGGCAGCACTGCATAATTCTCTTACTGTCATGCCATCCGTAAGATGCTTTTCTGTGACTGGT
GAGTACTCAACCAAGTCATTCTGAGAATAGTGTATGCGGCGACCGAGTTGCTCTTGCCCGGCGTCAATAC
GGGATAATACCGCGCCACATAGCAGAACTTTAAAAGTGCTCATCATTGGAAAACGTTCTTCGGGGCGAAA
ACTCTCAAGGATCTTACCGCTGTTGAGATCCAGTTCGATGTAACCCACTCGTGCACCCA
